Addgene plasmid #192070: CAG-BFP-sesRNA-tTA2-WPRE-pA
Purpose: Expression of BFP, sesRNA in mammalian cells, with tTA2 as efRNA.
Depositing lab: Josh Huang. Depositing organization: Duke University. Publication: Programmable RNA sensing for cell monitoring and manipulation. Qian Y, Li J, Zhao S, Matthews EA, Adoff M, Zhong W, An X, Yeo M, Park C, Yang X, Wang BS, Southwell DG, Huang ZJ. Nature. 2022 Oct;610(7933):713-721. doi: 10.1038/s41586-022-05280-1. Epub 2022 Oct 5. PubMed 36198803.
Backbone
  Vector backbone: pAAV-Cbh-ADAR2-sesRNA-GFP-W3SL
  Vector type: Mammalian Expression, AAV
Growth in bacteria
  Bacterial resistance: Ampicillin, 100 μg/mL
  Growth temperature: 37°C
  Growth strain: NEB Stable
  Copy number: High Copy
Gene/Insert
  Gene/Insert name: sesRNA for tdTom
  Species: Synthetic
  Promoter: CAG
  Cloning method: Gibson Cloning
  Sequencing primers: 5′ gctactaacttcagcctgctg; 3′ gggattctcctccacgtcac
Terms and licenses: Academic/Nonprofit Terms; Industry Terms: Not Available to Industry
How to cite: CAG-BFP-sesRNA-tTA2-WPRE-pA was a gift from Josh Huang (Addgene plasmid # 192070 ; http://n2t.net/addgene:192070 ; RRID:Addgene_192070)
