[The description below was written by a language model from this plasmid's Addgene catalogue record and pLannotate feature annotations shown in this document.]
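Description:
CAG-BFP-sesRNA-tTA2-WPRE-pA is an AAV-format mammalian expression plasmid built on a pAAV backbone, with the expression cassette flanked by AAV2 inverted terminal repeats so that it can be used either by direct transfection or, in principle, packaged into recombinant AAV. It is propagated in E. coli through a high-copy ColE1/pUC-type origin with ampicillin selection (β-lactamase), and also carries an f1 origin. Small lacZα, lacI and SV40 large T fragments in the annotation are backbone remnants rather than functional parts.

The payload is a single transcript driven by the CAG promoter, seen in the feature table as the CMV enhancer followed by chicken β-actin/rabbit β-globin intron elements. It encodes TagBFP first, then a synthetic sensor RNA (sesRNA) directed against tdTomato, which the annotation detects as a dTomato fragment in antisense orientation, and finally the tetracycline-controlled transactivator tTA2 as the effector RNA (efRNA). The automated annotation labels this last region as an rtTA3 fragment with VP16-derived minimal activation repeats, reflecting sequence similarity within the Tet transactivator family; the record names it tTA2. A WPRE enhances transcript expression, and an SV40 poly(A) signal terminates the message.

The construct belongs to a programmable RNA-sensing system. BFP reports constitutive expression of the sensor. The general design, not detailed in the record, is that effector translation depends on the sesRNA pairing with its target transcript and being edited by ADAR, so that tTA2 would be produced only in tdTomato-expressing cells, where it could activate a Tet-responsive reporter or effector. The backbone name refers to ADAR2, but no ADAR coding sequence is annotated in this plasmid.
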