Features (pLannotate 1.2.2; 19 found; start..end, strand, type, name):
    249..353     -  promoter       AmpR promoter: bla
    406..834     -  rep_origin     f1 ori (sequence partly withheld): f1 bacteriophage origin of replication; arrow indicates direction of (+) strand synthesis
    839..908     -  CDS            lacZα (fragment): LacZα fragment of β-galactosidase; lacZ fragment
    903..1035    -  repeat_region  AAV2 ITR (fragment): inverted terminal repeat of adeno-associated virus serotype 2 inverted
   1096..1344    +  enhancer       CMV enhancer (fragment): human cytomegalovirus immediate early enhancer
   1622..1757    +  intron         hybrid intron (fragment): hybrid between chicken β-actin (CBA) and minute virus of mice (MMV) introns (Gray et al., 2011)
   1846..1976    +  intron         chimeric intron (fragment): chimera between introns from chicken β-actin and rabbit β-globin
   1974..2036    +  CDS            HBB (fragment): HBB_LEPEU - Experimental evidence at protein level: Swiss-Prot protein existence level 1. Involved in oxygen transport from the lung to the various peripheral tissues. From Lepus europaeus (European hare).
   2042..2740    +  CDS            TagBFP: TagBFP is a basic (constitutively fluorescent) blue fluorescent protein published in 2008, derived from Entacmaea quadricolor. It is reported to be a very rapidly-maturing monomer with very low acid sensitivity.
   2810..3004    -  CDS            dTomato (fragment): dimeric variant of DsRed fluorescent protein (Shaner et al., 2004) mammalian codon-optimized
   3077..3771    +  CDS            rtTA3 (fragment): reverse tetracycline transactivator 3 activates expression from Tet-responsive promoters in the presence of doxycycline
   3701..3811    +  CDS            VP48: 3 tandem repeats of the minimal activation domain of herpes simplex virus VP16 (Cheng et al., 2013)
   3839..4427    +  misc_feature   WPRE: woodchuck hepatitis virus posttranscriptional regulatory element
   4470..4591    -  polyA_signal   SV40 poly(A) signal: SV40 polyadenylation signal
   4614..4682    -  CDS            large T antigen (fragment): large T antigen from SV40 (simian virus 40)
   4753..4886    +  repeat_region  AAV2 ITR: inverted terminal repeat of adeno-associated virus serotype 2 inverted
   4880..4936    -  CDS            lacI (fragment): lac repressor; lacI; The lac repressor binds to the lac operator to inhibit transcription in E. coli. This inhibition can be relieved by adding lactose or isopropyl-β-D-thiogalactopyranoside (IPTG).
   5119..5707    -  rep_origin     ori: high-copy-number ColE1/pMB1/pBR322/pUC origin of replication
   5878..248     -  CDS            AmpR (across the origin): β-lactamase; bla; confers resistance to ampicillin, carbenicillin, and related antibiotics
>Addgene plasmid #192070 | CAG-BFP-sesRNA-tTA2-WPRE-pA | addgene full sequence | sequence record 383797 | Addgene NGS Result
TCAATACGGGATAATACCGCGCCACATAGCAGAACTTTAAAAGTGCTCATCATTGGAAAACGTTCTTCGG
GGCGAAAACTCTCAAGGATCTTACCGCTGTTGAGATCCAGTTCGATGTAACCCACTCGTGCACCCAACTG
ATCTTCAGCATCTTTTACTTTCACCAGCGTTTCTGGGTGAGCAAAAACAGGAAGGCAAAATGCCGCAAAA
AAGGGAATAAGGGCGACACGGAAATGTTGAATACTCATACTCTTCCTTTTTCAATATTATTGAAGCATTT
ATCAGGGTTATTGTCTCATGAGCGGATACATATTTGAATGTATTTAGAAAAATAAACAAATAGGGGTTCC
GCGCACATTTCCCCGAAAAGTGCCACCTAAATTGTAAGCGTTAATATTTTGTTAAAATTCGCGTTAAATT
TTTGTTAAATCAGCTCATTTTTTAACCAATAGGCCGAAATCGGCAAAATCCCTTATAAATCAAAAGAATA
GACCGAGATAGGGT
[37 nt withheld, positions 505-541]
AAAGAACGTGGACTCCAACGTCAAAGG
[49 nt withheld, positions 569-617]
T
[91 nt withheld, positions 619-709]
G
[124 nt withheld, positions 711-834]
CCCATTCGCCATTCAGGCTGCGCAACTGTTGGGAAGGGCGATCGGTGCGGGCCTCTTCGCTATTACGCCA
GCTGCGCGCTCGCTCGCTCACTGAGGCCGCCCGGGCAAAGCCCGGGCGTCGGGCGACCTTTGGTCGCCCG
GCCTCAGTGAGCGAGCGAGCGCGCAGAGAGGGAGTGGCCAACTCCATCACTAGGGGTTCCTTGTAGTTAA
TGATTAACCCGCCATGCTACTTATCTACGTAGCCATGCTCTAGGAAGAGTACCATTGACGTCAATAATGA
CGTATGTTCCCATAGTAACGCCAATAGGGACTTTCCATTGACGTCAATGGGTGGAGTATTTACGGTAAAC
TGCCCACTTGGCAGTACATCAAGTGTATCATATGCCAAGTACGCCCCCTATTGACGTCAATGACGGTAAA
TGGCCCGCCTGGCATTATGCCCAGTACATGACCTTATGGGACTTTCCTACTTGGCAGTACATCTACGTAT
TAGTCATCGCTATTACCATGGTCGAGGTGAGCCCCACGTTCTGCTTCACTCTCCCCATCTCCCCCCCCTC
CCCACCCCCAATTTTGTATTTATTTATTTTTTAATTATTTTGTGCAGCGATGGGGGCGGGGGGGGGGGGG
GSGCGCGCCRGGSGGGGGGGGGGGGGGSGGGGGGGGGGGSGGGGSGRGGCGGRGRGGKGCGGCGGCAGCC
AATCAGAGCGGCGCGCTCCGAAAGTTTCCTTTTATGGCGAGGCGGCGGCGGCGGCGGCCCTATAAAAAGC
GAAGCGCGCGGCGGGCGGGAGTCGCTGCGCGCTGCCTTCGCCCCGTGCCCCGCTCCGCCGCCGCCTCGCG
CCGCCCGCCCCGGCTCTGACTGACCGCGTTACTCCCACAGGTGAGCGGGCGGGACGGCCCTTCTCCTCCG
GGCTGTAATTAGCGCTTGGTTTAATGACGGCTTGTTTCTTTTCTGTGGCTGCGTGAAAGCCTTGAGGGGC
TCCGGGAGGGCCCTTTGTGCGGGGGGAGCGGCTCGGGGCTGTCCGCGGGGGGACGGCTGCCTTCGGGGGG
GACGGGGCAGGGCGGGGTTCGGCTTCTGGCGTGTGACCGGCGGCTCTAGAGCCTCTGCTAACCATGTTCA
TGCCTTCTTCTTTTTCCTACAGCTCCTGGGCAACGTGCTGGTTATTGTGCTGTCTCATCATTTTGGCAAA
GAATTGGATCCGCCACCATGAGCGAGCTGATTAAGGAGAACATGCACATGAAGCTGTACATGGAGGGCAC
CGTGGACAACCATCACTTCAAGTGCACATCCGAGGGCGAAGGCAAGCCCTACGAGGGCACCCAGACCATG
AGAATCAAGGTGGTCGAGGGCGGCCCTCTCCCCTTCGCCTTCGACATCCTGGCTACTAGCTTCCTCTACG
GCAGCAAGACCTTCATCAACCACACCCAGGGCATCCCCGACTTCTTCAAGCAGTCCTTCCCTGAGGGCTT
CACATGGGAGAGAGTCACCACATACGAAGACGGGGGCGTGCTGACCGCTACCCAGGACACCAGCCTCCAG
GACGGCTGCCTCATCTACAACGTCAAGATCAGAGGGGTGAACTTCACATCCAACGGCCCTGTGATGCAGA
AGAAAACACTCGGCTGGGAGGCCTTCACCGAGACGCTGTACCCCGCTGACGGCGGCCTGGAAGGCAGAAA
CTACATGGCCCTGAAGCTCGTGGGCGGGAGCCATCTGATCGCAAACGCCAAGACCACATATAGATCCAAG
AAACCCGCTAATAACCTCAAGATGCCTGGCGTCTACTATGTGGACTACAGACTGGAAAGAATCAAGGAGG
CCAACAACGAGACCTACGTCGAGCAGCACGAGGTGGCAGTGGCCAGATACTGCGACCTCCCTAGCAAACT
GGGGCACAAGCTCAATACTAGTGCTACTAACTTCAGCCTGCTGAAGCAGGCTGGAGACGTGGAGGAGAAC
CCTGGACCTGAATTCACTCCACCAGGTAGTGGCCGCCGTCCTTCAGCTTCAGGGCCTGGTGGATCTCGCC
CTTCAGCACGCCGTCGCGGGGGTACAGGCGCTCGGTGGAGGCCTCCCAGCCCATAGTCTTCTTCTGCATT
ACGGGGCCGTCGGGGGGGAAGTTGGTGCCGCGCATCTTCACCTTGTAGATCAGCGTGCCGTCCTGCAGGG
GGCGCGCCAGAGGGCAGAGGAAGTCTTCTAACATGCGGTGACGTGGAGGAGAATCCCGGCCCTTTAATTA
ACTCTAGACTGGACAAGAGCAAAGTCATAAACTCTGCTCTGGAATTACTCAATGAAGTCGGTATCGAAGG
CCTGACGACAAGGAAACTCGCTCAAAAGCTGGGAGTTGAGCAGCCTACCCTGTACTGGCACGTGAAGAAC
AAGCGGGCCCTGCTCGATGCCCTGGCAATCGAGATGCTGGACAGGCATCATACCCACTTCTGCCCCCTGG
AAGGCGAGTCATGGCAAGACTTTCTGCGGAACAACGCCAAGTCATTCCGCTGTGCTCTCCTCTCACATCG
CGACGGGGCTAAAGTGCATCTCGGCACCCGCCCAACAGAGAAACAGTACGAAACCCTGGAAAATCAGCTC
GCGTTCCTGTGTCAGCAAGGCTTCTCCCTGGAGAACGCACTGTACGCTCTGTCCGCCGTGGGCCACTTTA
CACTGGGCTGCGTATTGGAGGATCAGGAGCATCAAGTAGCAAAAGAGGAAAGAGAGACACCTACCACCGA
TTCTATGCCCCCACTTCTGAGACAAGCAATTGAGCTGTTCGACCATCAGGGAGCCGAACCTGCCTTCCTT
TTCGGCCTGGAACTAATCATATGTGGCCTGGAAAAACAGCTAAAGTGCGAAAGCGGCGGACCGGCCGACG
CCCTTGACGATTTTGACTTAGACATGCTCCCAGCCGATGCCCTTGACGACTTTGACCTTGATATGCTGCC
TGCTGACGCTCTTGACGATTTTGACCTTGACATGCTCCCCGGGTAAGCTAGCAAGCTTATCGATAATCAA
CCTCTGGATTACAAAATTTGTGAAAGATTGACTGGTATTCTTAACTATGTTGCTCCTTTTACGCTATGTG
GATACGCTGCTTTAATGCCTTTGTATCATGCTATTGCTTCCCGTATGGCTTTCATTTTCTCCTCCTTGTA
TAAATCCTGGTTGCTGTCTCTTTATGAGGAGTTGTGGCCCGTTGTCAGGCAACGTGGCGTGGTGTGCACT
GTGTTTGCTGACGCAACCCCCACTGGTTGGGGCATTGCCACCACCTGTCAGCTCCTTTCCGGGACTTTCG
CTTTCCCCCTCCCTATTGCCACGGCGGAACTCATCGCCGCCTGCCTTGCCCGCTGCTGGACAGGGGCTCG
GCTGTTGGGCACTGACAATTCCGTGGTGTTGTCGGGGAAATCATCGTCCTTTCCTTGGCTGCTCGCCTGT
GTTGCCACCTGGATTCTGCGCGGGACGTCCTTCTGCTACGTCCCTTCGGCCCTCAATCCAGCGGACCTTC
CTTCCCGCGGCCTGCTGCCGGCTCTGCGGCCTCTTCCGCGTCTTCGCCTTCGCCCTCAGACGAGTCGGAT
CTCCCTTTGGGCCGCCTCCCCGCATCGATACCGTCGACCCGGGCGGCCGCTTCGAGCAGACATGATAAGA
TACATTGATGAGTTTGGACAAACCACAACTAGAATGCAGTGAAAAAAATGCTTTATTTGTGAAATTTGTG
ATGCTATTGCTTTATTTGTAACCATTATAAGCTGCAATAAACAAGTTAACAACAACAATTGCATTCATTT
TATGTTTCAGGTTCAGGGGGAGATGTGGGAGGTTTTTTAAAGCAAGTAAAACCTCTACAAATGTGGTAAA
ATCGATAAGGATCTTCCTAGAGCATGGCTACGTAGATAAGTAGCATGGCGGGTTAATCATTAACTACAAG
GAACCCCTAGTGATGGAGTTGGCCACTCCCTCTCTGCGCGCTCGCTCGCTCACTGAGGCCGGGCGACCAA
AGGTCGCCCGACGCCCGGGCTTTGCCCGGGCGGCCTCAGTGAGCGAGCGAGCGCGCAGCTGCATTAATGA
ATCGGCCAACGCGCGGGGAGAGGCGGTTTGCGTATTGGGCGCTCTTCCGCTTCCTCGCTCACTGACTCGC
TGCGCTCGGTCGTTCGGCTGCGGCGAGCGGTATCAGCTCACTCAAAGGCGGTAATACGGTTATCCACAGA
ATCAGGGGATAACGCAGGAAAGAACATGTGAGCAAAAGGCCAGCAAAAGGCCAGGAACCGTAAAAAGGCC
GCGTTGCTGGCGTTTTTCCATAGGCTCCGCCCCCCTGACGAGCATCACAAAAATCGACGCTCAAGTCAGA
GGTGGCGAAACCCGACAGGACTATAAAGATACCAGGCGTTTCCCCCTGGAAGCTCCCTCGTGCGCTCTCC
TGTTCCGACCCTGCCGCTTACCGGATACCTGTCCGCCTTTCTCCCTTCGGGAAGCGTGGCGCTTTCTCAT
AGCTCACGCTGTAGGTATCTCAGTTCGGTGTAGGTCGTTCGCTCCAAGCTGGGCTGTGTGCACGAACCCC
CCGTTCAGCCCGACCGCTGCGCCTTATCCGGTAACTATCGTCTTGAGTCCAACCCGGTAAGACACGACTT
ATCGCCACTGGCAGCAGCCACTGGTAACAGGATTAGCAGAGCGAGGTATGTAGGCGGTGCTACAGAGTTC
TTGAAGTGGTGGCCTAACTACGGCTACACTAGAAGAACAGTATTTGGTATCTGCGCTCTGCTGAAGCCAG
TTACCTTCGGAAAAAGAGTTGGTAGCTCTTGATCCGGCAAACAAACCACCGCTGGTAGCGGTGGTTTTTT
TGTTTGCAAGCAGCAGATTACGCGCAGAAAAAAAGGATCTCAAGAAGATCCTTTGATCTTTTCTACGGGG
TCTGACGCTCAGTGGAACGAAAACTCACGTTAAGGGATTTTGGTCATGAGATTATCAAAAAGGATCTTCA
CCTAGATCCTTTTAAATTAAAAATGAAGTTTTAAATCAATCTAAAGTATATATGAGTAAACTTGGTCTGA
CAGTTACCAATGCTTAATCAGTGAGGCACCTATCTCAGCGATCTGTCTATTTCGTTCATCCATAGTTGCC
TGACTCCCCGTCGTGTAGATAACTACGATACGGGAGGGCTTACCATCTGGCCCCAGTGCTGCAATGATAC
CGCGAGACCCACGCTCACCGGCTCCAGATTTATCAGCAATAAACCAGCCAGCCGGAAGGGCCGAGCGCAG
AAGTGGTCCTGCAACTTTATCCGCCTCCATCCAGTCTATTAATTGTTGCCGGGAAGCTAGAGTAAGTAGT
TCGCCAGTTAATAGTTTGCGCAACGTTGTTGCCATTGCTACAGGCATCGTGGTGTCACGCTCGTCGTTTG
GTATGGCTTCATTCAGCTCCGGTTCCCAACGATCAAGGCGAGTTACATGATCCCCCATGTTGTGCAAAAA
AGCGGTTAGCTCCTTCGGTCCTCCGATCGTTGTCAGAAGTAAGTTGGCCGCAGTGTTATCACTCATGGTT
ATGGCAGCACTGCATAATTCTCTTACTGTCATGCCATCCGTAAGATGCTTTTCTGTGACTGGTGAGTACT
CAACCAAGTCATTCTGAGAATAGTGTATGCGGCGACCGAGTTGCTCTTGCCCGGCG
